Addgene plasmid #92102: pX330-Flag-SpCas9-HF1 (without sgRNA)
Purpose: Expression plasmid for human codon-optimized high-fidelity SpCas9-HF1, px330-like backbone (without U6-sgRNA coding sequence)
Depositing lab: Ervin Welker. Depositing organization: HUN-REN Biological Research Centre Szeged (HUN-REN Szegedi Biológiai Kutatóközpont). Publication: Crossing enhanced and high fidelity SpCas9 nucleases to optimize specificity and cleavage. Kulcsar PI, Talas A, Huszar K, Ligeti Z, Toth E, Weinhardt N, Fodor E, Welker E. Genome Biol. 2017 Oct 6;18(1):190. doi: 10.1186/s13059-017-1318-8. PubMed 28985763.
Backbone
  Vector backbone: pX330-like (without U6-sgRNA coding sequence)
  Total vector size (bp): 8077
  Vector type: Mammalian Expression, CRISPR
Growth in bacteria
  Bacterial resistance: Ampicillin, 100 μg/mL
  Growth temperature: 37°C
  Growth strain: NEB Stable
  Copy number: High Copy
Gene/Insert
  Gene/Insert name: 3xFlag-NLS-Streptococcus pyogenes Cas9-HF1-NLS (alt name: Flag-SpCas9-HF1)
  Species: S. pyogenes
  Insert size (bp): 4272
  Mutation: N497A, R661A, Q695A, Q926A
  Promoter: Cbh
  Tag / fusion protein: 3xFLAG (N terminal on insert); NLS (N terminal on insert); NLS (C terminal on insert)
  Cloning method: Unknown
  Sequencing primers: 5′ GGAAGCAGCGGACCTTCGAC; 3′ GGAAAGGACAGTGGGAGTGG
Terms and licenses: Academic/Nonprofit Terms; Industry Terms: Not Available to Industry
Depositor comments: pCbh-3xFLAG-NLS-SpCas9-HF1-NLS (without U6-sgRNA coding sequence). SpCas9-HF1 subcloned in the same plasmid backbone and tailored to identically possess the same NLS and FLAG tags at their termini like the eSpCas9 (without U6-sgRNA coding sequence) (Addgene #92354). The expression level of SpCas9-HF1 is higher from this than from the original plasmid (VP12; Addgene #72247). The lack of sgRNA expression cassette allows for easy testing of various SpCas9 variants with the same sgRNA expressed from a separate plasmid (e.g. pmCherry_gRNA, Addgene# #80457). For plasmid usage and detailed informations, please see the associated publication.
How to cite: pX330-Flag-SpCas9-HF1 (without sgRNA) was a gift from Ervin Welker (Addgene plasmid # 92102 ; http://n2t.net/addgene:92102 ; RRID:Addgene_92102)
