[The description below was written by a language model from this plasmid's Addgene catalogue record and pLannotate feature annotations shown in this document.]
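Description:
pX330-Flag-SpCas9-HF1 (without sgRNA) is an 8,077 bp mammalian expression plasmid for CRISPR work, built on a pX330-like backbone from which the U6-sgRNA cassette has been removed. It is maintained in bacteria as a high-copy plasmid through a ColE1/pUC-type origin and is selected with ampicillin via the β-lactamase gene and its own promoter. The feature table also picks up an M13/f1-type phage origin, a single AAV2 ITR downstream of the expression cassette, and short bom and rop fragments. These are backbone remnants rather than functional payload elements. One ITR alone does not make this an AAV packaging vector.

The payload is a human codon-optimized Streptococcus pyogenes Cas9 carrying the four HF1 substitutions (N497A, R661A, Q695A, Q926A), which define the high-fidelity SpCas9-HF1 variant designed to reduce off-target cleavage. Expression is driven by the Cbh promoter, annotated here as its component parts: a CMV enhancer, the chicken β-actin promoter and a hybrid CBA/MVM intron. Transcripts terminate at a bGH polyadenylation signal. The protein carries an N-terminal 3xFLAG tag and NLS, which the catalogue lists but the feature table does not separately annotate, and a C-terminal bipartite nucleoplasmin NLS.

According to the depositor, the nuclease was placed in the same backbone and given the same terminal tags and NLSs as a matching eSpCas9 construct, so that variants can be compared directly. Expression is also reported to be higher than from the original SpCas9-HF1 plasmid. Because no guide cassette is present, the sgRNA must be supplied from a separate plasmid, which makes it easy to test different Cas9 variants against the same guide.
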