Features (pLannotate 1.2.2; 14 found; start..end, strand, type, name):
     12..297     +  enhancer       CMV enhancer: human cytomegalovirus immediate early enhancer; contains an 18-bp deletion relative to the standard CMV enhancer
    299..576     +  promoter       chicken β-actin promoter: No description available
    577..805     +  intron         hybrid intron: hybrid between chicken β-actin (CBA) and minute virus of mice (MMV) introns (Gray et al., 2011)
    943..5043    +  CDS            cas9: CAS9_STRP1 - Also known as csn1 From Streptococcus pyogenes serotype M1.
   5044..5091    +  CDS            nucleoplasmin NLS: bipartite nuclear localization signal from nucleoplasmin
   5125..5236    +  polyA_signal   bGH poly(A) signal: bovine growth hormone polyadenylation signal
   5341..5481    +  repeat_region  AAV2 ITR: inverted terminal repeat of adeno-associated virus serotype 2 inverted
   5486..5537    -  misc_feature   bom (fragment): basis of mobility region from pBR322
   5556..5936    +  rep_origin     M13 ori (sequence partly withheld): M13 bacteriophage origin of replication; arrow indicates direction of (+) strand synthesis
   6012..6061    -  misc_feature   bom (fragment): basis of mobility region from pBR322
   6163..6198    -  CDS            rop (fragment): Rop protein, which maintains plasmids at low copy number; rop
   6293..6397    +  promoter       AmpR promoter: bla
   6398..7258    +  CDS            AmpR: β-lactamase; bla; confers resistance to ampicillin, carbenicillin, and related antibiotics
   7429..8017    +  rep_origin     ori: high-copy-number ColE1/pMB1/pBR322/pUC origin of replication
>Addgene plasmid #92102 | pX330-Flag-SpCas9-HF1 (without sgRNA) | depositor full sequence | sequence record 197631 | pX330-Flag-SpCas9-HF1  (without sgRNA) sequence 8077 bps
CTAGAGGTACCCGTTACATAACTTACGGTAAATGGCCCGCCTGGCTGACCGCCCAACGACCCCCGCCCAT
TGACGTCAATAGTAACGCCAATAGGGACTTTCCATTGACGTCAATGGGTGGAGTATTTACGGTAAACTGC
CCACTTGGCAGTACATCAAGTGTATCATATGCCAAGTACGCCCCCTATTGACGTCAATGACGGTAAATGG
CCCGCCTGGCATTGTGCCCAGTACATGACCTTATGGGACTTTCCTACTTGGCAGTACATCTACGTATTAG
TCATCGCTATTACCATGGTCGAGGTGAGCCCCACGTTCTGCTTCACTCTCCCCATCTCCCCCCCCTCCCC
ACCCCCAATTTTGTATTTATTTATTTTTTAATTATTTTGTGCAGCGATGGGGGCGGGGGGGGGGGGGGGG
CGCGCGCCAGGCGGGGCGGGGCGGGGCGAGGGGCGGGGCGGGGCGAGGCGGAGAGGTGCGGCGGCAGCCA
ATCAGAGCGGCGCGCTCCGAAAGTTTCCTTTTATGGCGAGGCGGCGGCGGCGGCGGCCCTATAAAAAGCG
AAGCGCGCGGCGGGCGGGAGTCGCTGCGACGCTGCCTTCGCCCCGTGCCCCGCTCCGCCGCCGCCTCGCG
CCGCCCGCCCCGGCTCTGACTGACCGCGTTACTCCCACAGGTGAGCGGGCGGGACGGCCCTTCTCCTCCG
GGCTGTAATTAGCTGAGCAAGAGGTAAGGGTTTAAGGGATGGTTGGTTGGTGGGGTATTAATGTTTAATT
ACCTGGAGCACCTGCCTGAAATCACTTTTTTTCAGGTTGGACCGGTGCCACCATGGACTATAAGGACCAC
GACGGAGACTACAAGGATCATGATATTGATTACAAAGACGATGACGATAAGATGGCCCCAAAGAAGAAGC
GGAAGGTCGGTATCCACGGAGTCCCAGCAGCCGACAAGAAGTACAGCATCGGCCTGGACATCGGCACCAA
CTCTGTGGGCTGGGCCGTGATCACCGACGAGTACAAGGTGCCCAGCAAGAAATTCAAGGTGCTGGGCAAC
ACCGACCGGCACAGCATCAAGAAGAACCTGATCGGAGCCCTGCTGTTCGACAGCGGCGAAACAGCCGAGG
CCACCCGGCTGAAGAGAACCGCCAGAAGAAGATACACCAGACGGAAGAACCGGATCTGCTATCTGCAAGA
GATCTTCAGCAACGAGATGGCCAAGGTGGACGACAGCTTCTTCCACAGACTGGAAGAGTCCTTCCTGGTG
GAAGAGGATAAGAAGCACGAGCGGCACCCCATCTTCGGCAACATCGTGGACGAGGTGGCCTACCACGAGA
AGTACCCCACCATCTACCACCTGAGAAAGAAACTGGTGGACAGCACCGACAAGGCCGACCTGCGGCTGAT
CTATCTGGCCCTGGCCCACATGATCAAGTTCCGGGGCCACTTCCTGATCGAGGGCGACCTGAACCCCGAC
AACAGCGACGTGGACAAGCTGTTCATCCAGCTGGTGCAGACCTACAACCAGCTGTTCGAGGAAAACCCCA
TCAACGCCAGCGGCGTGGACGCCAAGGCCATCCTGTCTGCCAGACTGAGCAAGAGCAGACGGCTGGAAAA
TCTGATCGCCCAGCTGCCCGGCGAGAAGAAGAATGGCCTGTTCGGAAACCTGATTGCCCTGAGCCTGGGC
CTGACCCCCAACTTCAAGAGCAACTTCGACCTGGCCGAGGATGCCAAACTGCAGCTGAGCAAGGACACCT
ACGACGACGACCTGGACAACCTGCTGGCCCAGATCGGCGACCAGTACGCCGACCTGTTTCTGGCCGCCAA
GAACCTGTCCGACGCCATCCTGCTGAGCGACATCCTGAGAGTGAACACCGAGATCACCAAGGCCCCCCTG
AGCGCCTCTATGATCAAGAGATACGACGAGCACCACCAGGACCTGACCCTGCTGAAAGCTCTCGTGCGGC
AGCAGCTGCCTGAGAAGTACAAAGAGATTTTCTTCGACCAGAGCAAGAACGGCTACGCCGGCTACATTGA
CGGCGGAGCCAGCCAGGAAGAGTTCTACAAGTTCATCAAGCCCATCCTGGAAAAGATGGACGGCACCGAG
GAACTGCTCGTGAAGCTGAACAGAGAGGACCTGCTGCGGAAGCAGCGGACCTTCGACAACGGCAGCATCC
CCCACCAGATCCACCTGGGAGAGCTGCACGCCATTCTGCGGCGGCAGGAAGATTTTTACCCATTCCTGAA
GGACAACCGGGAAAAGATCGAGAAGATCCTGACCTTCCGCATCCCCTACTACGTGGGCCCTCTGGCCAGG
GGAAACAGCAGATTCGCCTGGATGACAAGAAAGTCCGAAGAAACGATTACTCCCTGGAATTTTGAGGAAG
TTGTCGATAAAGGTGCGTCAGCTCAATCGTTCATCGAGAGGATGACCGCCTTTGACAAGAATTTACCGAA
CGAAAAAGTATTGCCTAAGCACAGTTTACTTTACGAGTATTTCACAGTGTACAATGAACTCACGAAAGTT
AAGTATGTCACTGAGGGCATGCGTAAACCCGCCTTTCTAAGCGGAGAACAGAAGAAAGCAATAGTAGATC
TGTTATTCAAGACCAACCGCAAAGTGACAGTTAAGCAATTGAAAGAGGACTACTTTAAGAAAATTGAATG
CTTCGATTCTGTCGAGATCTCCGGGGTAGAAGATCGATTTAATGCGTCACTTGGTACGTATCATGACCTC
CTAAAGATAATTAAAGATAAGGACTTCCTGGATAACGAAGAGAATGAAGATATCTTAGAAGATATAGTGT
TGACTCTTACCCTCTTTGAAGATCGGGAAATGATTGAGGAAAGACTAAAAACATACGCTCACCTGTTCGA
CGATAAGGTTATGAAACAGTTAAAGAGGCGTCGCTATACGGGCTGGGGAGCCTTGTCGCGGAAACTTATC
AACGGGATAAGAGACAAGCAAAGTGGTAAAACTATTCTCGATTTTCTAAAGAGCGACGGCTTCGCCAATA
GGAACTTTATGGCCCTGATCCATGATGACTCTTTAACCTTCAAAGAGGATATACAAAAGGCACAGGTTTC
CGGACAAGGGGACTCATTGCACGAACATATTGCGAATCTTGCTGGTTCGCCAGCCATCAAAAAGGGCATA
CTCCAGACAGTCAAAGTAGTGGATGAGCTAGTTAAGGTCATGGGACGTCACAAACCGGAAAACATTGTAA
TCGAGATGGCACGCGAAAATCAAACGACTCAGAAGGGGCAAAAAAACAGTCGAGAGCGGATGAAGAGAAT
AGAAGAGGGTATTAAAGAACTGGGCAGCCAGATCTTAAAGGAGCATCCTGTGGAAAATACCCAATTGCAG
AACGAGAAACTTTACCTCTATTACCTACAAAATGGAAGGGACATGTATGTTGATCAGGAACTGGACATAA
ACCGTTTATCTGATTACGACGTCGATCACATTGTACCCCAATCCTTTTTGAAGGACGATTCAATCGACAA
TAAAGTGCTTACACGCTCGGATAAGAACCGAGGGAAAAGTGACAATGTTCCAAGCGAGGAAGTCGTAAAG
AAAATGAAGAACTATTGGCGGCAGCTCCTAAATGCGAAACTGATAACGCAAAGAAAGTTCGATAACTTAA
CTAAAGCTGAGAGGGGTGGCTTGTCTGAACTTGACAAGGCCGGATTTATTAAACGTCAGCTCGTGGAAAC
CCGCGCCATCACAAAGCATGTTGCGCAGATACTAGATTCCCGAATGAATACGAAATACGACGAGAACGAT
AAGCTGATTCGGGAAGTCAAAGTAATCACTTTAAAGTCAAAATTGGTGTCGGACTTCAGAAAGGATTTTC
AATTCTATAAAGTTAGGGAGATAAATAACTACCACCATGCGCACGACGCTTATCTTAATGCCGTCGTAGG
GACCGCACTCATTAAGAAATACCCGAAGCTAGAAAGTGAGTTTGTGTATGGTGATTACAAAGTTTATGAC
GTCCGTAAGATGATCGCGAAAAGCGAACAGGAGATAGGCAAGGCTACAGCCAAATACTTCTTTTATTCTA
ACATTATGAATTTCTTTAAGACGGAAATCACTCTGGCAAACGGAGAGATACGCAAACGACCTTTAATTGA
AACCAATGGGGAGACAGGTGAAATCGTATGGGATAAGGGCCGGGACTTCGCGACGGTGAGAAAAGTTTTG
TCCATGCCCCAAGTCAACATAGTAAAGAAAACTGAGGTGCAGACCGGAGGGTTTTCAAAGGAATCGATTC
TTCCAAAAAGGAATAGTGATAAGCTCATCGCTCGTAAAAAGGACTGGGACCCGAAAAAGTACGGTGGCTT
CGATAGCCCTACAGTTGCCTATTCTGTCCTAGTAGTGGCAAAAGTTGAGAAGGGAAAATCCAAGAAACTG
AAGTCAGTCAAAGAATTATTGGGGATAACGATTATGGAGCGCTCGTCTTTTGAAAAGAACCCCATCGACT
TCCTTGAGGCGAAAGGTTACAAGGAAGTAAAAAAGGATCTCATAATTAAACTACCAAAGTATAGTCTGTT
TGAGTTAGAAAATGGCCGAAAACGGATGTTGGCTAGCGCCGGAGAGCTTCAAAAGGGGAACGAACTCGCA
CTACCGTCTAAATACGTGAATTTCCTGTATTTAGCGTCCCATTACGAGAAGTTGAAAGGTTCACCTGAAG
ATAACGAACAGAAGCAACTTTTTGTTGAGCAGCACAAACATTATCTCGACGAAATCATAGAGCAAATTTC
GGAATTCAGTAAGAGAGTCATCCTAGCTGATGCCAATCTGGACAAAGTATTAAGCGCATACAACAAGCAC
AGGGATAAACCCATACGTGAGCAGGCGGAAAATATTATCCATTTGTTTACTCTTACCAACCTCGGCGCTC
CAGCCGCATTCAAGTATTTTGACACAACGATAGATCGCAAACGATACACTTCTACCAAGGAGGTGCTAGA
CGCGACACTGATTCACCAATCCATCACGGGATTATATGAAACTCGGATAGATTTGTCACAGCTTGGGGGT
GACAAAAGGCCGGCGGCCACGAAAAAGGCCGGCCAGGCAAAAAAGAAAAAGTAAGAATTCCTAGAGCTCG
CTGATCAGCCTCGACTGTGCCTTCTAGTTGCCAGCCATCTGTTGTTTGCCCCTCCCCCGTGCCTTCCTTG
ACCCTGGAAGGTGCCACTCCCACTGTCCTTTCCTAATAAAATGAGGAAATTGCATCGCATTGTCTGAGTA
GGTGTCATTCTATTCTGGGGGGTGGGGTGGGGCAGGACAGCAAGGGGGAGGATTGGGAAGAGAATAGCAG
GCATGCTGGGGAGCGGCCGCAGGAACCCCTAGTGATGGAGTTGGCCACTCCCTCTCTGCGCGCTCGCTCG
CTCACTGAGGCCGGGCGACCAAAGGTCGCCCGACGCCCGGGCTTTGCCCGGGCGGCCTCAGTGAGCGAGC
GAGCGCGCAGCTGCCTGCAGGGGCGCCTGATGCGGTATTTTCTCCTTACGCATCTGTGCGGTATTTCACA
CCGCATA
[142 nt withheld, positions 5538-5679]
C
[141 nt withheld, positions 5681-5821]
CCTTTGACGTTGGAGTCCACGTTCTTT
[37 nt withheld, positions 5849-5885]
ACCCTATCTCGGGCTATTCTTTTGATTTATAAGGGATTTTGCCGATTTCGGCCTATTGGTTAAAAAATGA
GCTGATTTAACAAAAATTTAACGCGAATTTTAACAAAATATTAACGTTTACAATTTTATGGTGCACTCTC
AGTACAATCTGCTCTGATGCCGCATAGTTAAGCCAGCCCCGACACCCGCCAACACCCGCTGACGCGCCCT
GACGGGCTTGTCTGCTCCCGGCATCCGCTTACAGACAAGCTGTGACCGTCTCCGGGAGCTGCATGTGTCA
GAGGTTTTCACCGTCATCACCGAAACGCGCGAGACGAAAGGGCCTCGTGATACGCCTATTTTTATAGGTT
AATGTCATGATAATAATGGTTTCTTAGACGTCAGGTGGCACTTTTCGGGGAAATGTGCGCGGAACCCCTA
TTTGTTTATTTTTCTAAATACATTCAAATATGTATCCGCTCATGAGACAATAACCCTGATAAATGCTTCA
ATAATATTGAAAAAGGAAGAGTATGAGTATTCAACATTTCCGTGTCGCCCTTATTCCCTTTTTTGCGGCA
TTTTGCCTTCCTGTTTTTGCTCACCCAGAAACGCTGGTGAAAGTAAAAGATGCTGAAGATCAGTTGGGTG
CACGAGTGGGTTACATCGAACTGGATCTCAACAGCGGTAAGATCCTTGAGAGTTTTCGCCCCGAAGAACG
TTTTCCAATGATGAGCACTTTTAAAGTTCTGCTATGTGGCGCGGTATTATCCCGTATTGACGCCGGGCAA
GAGCAACTCGGTCGCCGCATACACTATTCTCAGAATGACTTGGTTGAGTACTCACCAGTCACAGAAAAGC
ATCTTACGGATGGCATGACAGTAAGAGAATTATGCAGTGCTGCCATAACCATGAGTGATAACACTGCGGC
CAACTTACTTCTGACAACGATCGGAGGACCGAAGGAGCTAACCGCTTTTTTGCACAACATGGGGGATCAT
GTAACTCGCCTTGATCGTTGGGAACCGGAGCTGAATGAAGCCATACCAAACGACGAGCGTGACACCACGA
TGCCTGTAGCAATGGCAACAACGTTGCGCAAACTATTAACTGGCGAACTACTTACTCTAGCTTCCCGGCA
ACAATTAATAGACTGGATGGAGGCGGATAAAGTTGCAGGACCACTTCTGCGCTCGGCCCTTCCGGCTGGC
TGGTTTATTGCTGATAAATCTGGAGCCGGTGAGCGTGGAAGCCGCGGTATCATTGCAGCACTGGGGCCAG
ATGGTAAGCCCTCCCGTATCGTAGTTATCTACACGACGGGGAGTCAGGCAACTATGGATGAACGAAATAG
ACAGATCGCTGAGATAGGTGCCTCACTGATTAAGCATTGGTAACTGTCAGACCAAGTTTACTCATATATA
CTTTAGATTGATTTAAAACTTCATTTTTAATTTAAAAGGATCTAGGTGAAGATCCTTTTTGATAATCTCA
TGACCAAAATCCCTTAACGTGAGTTTTCGTTCCACTGAGCGTCAGACCCCGTAGAAAAGATCAAAGGATC
TTCTTGAGATCCTTTTTTTCTGCGCGTAATCTGCTGCTTGCAAACAAAAAAACCACCGCTACCAGCGGTG
GTTTGTTTGCCGGATCAAGAGCTACCAACTCTTTTTCCGAAGGTAACTGGCTTCAGCAGAGCGCAGATAC
CAAATACTGTCCTTCTAGTGTAGCCGTAGTTAGGCCACCACTTCAAGAACTCTGTAGCACCGCCTACATA
CCTCGCTCTGCTAATCCTGTTACCAGTGGCTGCTGCCAGTGGCGATAAGTCGTGTCTTACCGGGTTGGAC
TCAAGACGATAGTTACCGGATAAGGCGCAGCGGTCGGGCTGAACGGGGGGTTCGTGCACACAGCCCAGCT
TGGAGCGAACGACCTACACCGAACTGAGATACCTACAGCGTGAGCTATGAGAAAGCGCCACGCTTCCCGA
AGGGAGAAAGGCGGACAGGTATCCGGTAAGCGGCAGGGTCGGAACAGGAGAGCGCACGAGGGAGCTTCCA
GGGGGAAACGCCTGGTATCTTTATAGTCCTGTCGGGTTTCGCCACCTCTGACTTGAGCGTCGATTTTTGT
GATGCTCGTCAGGGGGGCGGAGCCTATGGAAAAACGCCAGCAACGCGGCCTTTTTACGGTTCCTGGCCTT
TTGCTGGCCTTTTGCTCACATG
