>Addgene plasmid #92102 | pX330-Flag-SpCas9-HF1 (without sgRNA) | depositor partial sequence | sequence record 177090 | px330-Flag-SpCas9-HF1 ORF
ATGGACTATAAGGACCACGACGGAGACTACAAGGATCATGATATTGATTACAAAGACGATGACGATAAGA
TGGCCCCAAAGAAGAAGCGGAAGGTCGGTATCCACGGAGTCCCAGCAGCCGACAAGAAGTACAGCATCGG
CCTGGACATCGGCACCAACTCTGTGGGCTGGGCCGTGATCACCGACGAGTACAAGGTGCCCAGCAAGAAA
TTCAAGGTGCTGGGCAACACCGACCGGCACAGCATCAAGAAGAACCTGATCGGAGCCCTGCTGTTCGACA
GCGGCGAAACAGCCGAGGCCACCCGGCTGAAGAGAACCGCCAGAAGAAGATACACCAGACGGAAGAACCG
GATCTGCTATCTGCAAGAGATCTTCAGCAACGAGATGGCCAAGGTGGACGACAGCTTCTTCCACAGACTG
GAAGAGTCCTTCCTGGTGGAAGAGGATAAGAAGCACGAGCGGCACCCCATCTTCGGCAACATCGTGGACG
AGGTGGCCTACCACGAGAAGTACCCCACCATCTACCACCTGAGAAAGAAACTGGTGGACAGCACCGACAA
GGCCGACCTGCGGCTGATCTATCTGGCCCTGGCCCACATGATCAAGTTCCGGGGCCACTTCCTGATCGAG
GGCGACCTGAACCCCGACAACAGCGACGTGGACAAGCTGTTCATCCAGCTGGTGCAGACCTACAACCAGC
TGTTCGAGGAAAACCCCATCAACGCCAGCGGCGTGGACGCCAAGGCCATCCTGTCTGCCAGACTGAGCAA
GAGCAGACGGCTGGAAAATCTGATCGCCCAGCTGCCCGGCGAGAAGAAGAATGGCCTGTTCGGAAACCTG
ATTGCCCTGAGCCTGGGCCTGACCCCCAACTTCAAGAGCAACTTCGACCTGGCCGAGGATGCCAAACTGC
AGCTGAGCAAGGACACCTACGACGACGACCTGGACAACCTGCTGGCCCAGATCGGCGACCAGTACGCCGA
CCTGTTTCTGGCCGCCAAGAACCTGTCCGACGCCATCCTGCTGAGCGACATCCTGAGAGTGAACACCGAG
ATCACCAAGGCCCCCCTGAGCGCCTCTATGATCAAGAGATACGACGAGCACCACCAGGACCTGACCCTGC
TGAAAGCTCTCGTGCGGCAGCAGCTGCCTGAGAAGTACAAAGAGATTTTCTTCGACCAGAGCAAGAACGG
CTACGCCGGCTACATTGACGGCGGAGCCAGCCAGGAAGAGTTCTACAAGTTCATCAAGCCCATCCTGGAA
AAGATGGACGGCACCGAGGAACTGCTCGTGAAGCTGAACAGAGAGGACCTGCTGCGGAAGCAGCGGACCT
TCGACAACGGCAGCATCCCCCACCAGATCCACCTGGGAGAGCTGCACGCCATTCTGCGGCGGCAGGAAGA
TTTTTACCCATTCCTGAAGGACAACCGGGAAAAGATCGAGAAGATCCTGACCTTCCGCATCCCCTACTAC
GTGGGCCCTCTGGCCAGGGGAAACAGCAGATTCGCCTGGATGACAAGAAAGTCCGAAGAAACGATTACTC
CCTGGAATTTTGAGGAAGTTGTCGATAAAGGTGCGTCAGCTCAATCGTTCATCGAGAGGATGACCGCCTT
TGACAAGAATTTACCGAACGAAAAAGTATTGCCTAAGCACAGTTTACTTTACGAGTATTTCACAGTGTAC
AATGAACTCACGAAAGTTAAGTATGTCACTGAGGGCATGCGTAAACCCGCCTTTCTAAGCGGAGAACAGA
AGAAAGCAATAGTAGATCTGTTATTCAAGACCAACCGCAAAGTGACAGTTAAGCAATTGAAAGAGGACTA
CTTTAAGAAAATTGAATGCTTCGATTCTGTCGAGATCTCCGGGGTAGAAGATCGATTTAATGCGTCACTT
GGTACGTATCATGACCTCCTAAAGATAATTAAAGATAAGGACTTCCTGGATAACGAAGAGAATGAAGATA
TCTTAGAAGATATAGTGTTGACTCTTACCCTCTTTGAAGATCGGGAAATGATTGAGGAAAGACTAAAAAC
ATACGCTCACCTGTTCGACGATAAGGTTATGAAACAGTTAAAGAGGCGTCGCTATACGGGCTGGGGAGCC
TTGTCGCGGAAACTTATCAACGGGATAAGAGACAAGCAAAGTGGTAAAACTATTCTCGATTTTCTAAAGA
GCGACGGCTTCGCCAATAGGAACTTTATGGCCCTGATCCATGATGACTCTTTAACCTTCAAAGAGGATAT
ACAAAAGGCACAGGTTTCCGGACAAGGGGACTCATTGCACGAACATATTGCGAATCTTGCTGGTTCGCCA
GCCATCAAAAAGGGCATACTCCAGACAGTCAAAGTAGTGGATGAGCTAGTTAAGGTCATGGGACGTCACA
AACCGGAAAACATTGTAATCGAGATGGCACGCGAAAATCAAACGACTCAGAAGGGGCAAAAAAACAGTCG
AGAGCGGATGAAGAGAATAGAAGAGGGTATTAAAGAACTGGGCAGCCAGATCTTAAAGGAGCATCCTGTG
GAAAATACCCAATTGCAGAACGAGAAACTTTACCTCTATTACCTACAAAATGGAAGGGACATGTATGTTG
ATCAGGAACTGGACATAAACCGTTTATCTGATTACGACGTCGATCACATTGTACCCCAATCCTTTTTGAA
GGACGATTCAATCGACAATAAAGTGCTTACACGCTCGGATAAGAACCGAGGGAAAAGTGACAATGTTCCA
AGCGAGGAAGTCGTAAAGAAAATGAAGAACTATTGGCGGCAGCTCCTAAATGCGAAACTGATAACGCAAA
GAAAGTTCGATAACTTAACTAAAGCTGAGAGGGGTGGCTTGTCTGAACTTGACAAGGCCGGATTTATTAA
ACGTCAGCTCGTGGAAACCCGCGCCATCACAAAGCATGTTGCCGAGATACTAGATTCCCGAATGAATACG
AAATACGACGAGAACGATAAGCTGATTCGGGAAGTCAAAGTAATCACTTTAAAGTCAAAATTGGTGTCGG
ACTTCAGAAAGGATTTTCAATTCTATAAAGTTAGGGAGATAAATAACTACCACCATGCGCACGACGCTTA
TCTTAATGCCGTCGTAGGGACCGCACTCATTAAGAAATACCCGAAGCTAGAAAGTGAGTTTGTGTATGGT
GATTACAAAGTTTATGACGTCCGTAAGATGATCGCGAAAAGCGAACAGGAGATAGGCAAGGCTACAGCCA
AATACTTCTTTTATTCTAACATTATGAATTTCTTTAAGACGGAAATCACTCTGGCAAACGGAGAGATACG
CAAACGACCTTTAATTGAAACCAATGGGGAGACAGGTGAAATCGTATGGGATAAGGGCCGGGACTTCGCG
ACGGTGAGAAAAGTTTTGTCCATGCCCCAAGTCAACATAGTAAAGAAAACTGAGGTGCAGACCGGAGGGT
TTTCAAAGGAATCGATTCTTCCAAAAAGGAATAGTGATAAGCTCATCGCTCGTAAAAAGGACTGGGACCC
GAAAAAGTACGGTGGCTTCGATAGCCCTACAGTTGCCTATTCTGTCCTAGTAGTGGCAAAAGTTGAGAAG
GGAAAATCCAAGAAACTGAAGTCAGTCAAAGAATTATTGGGGATAACGATTATGGAGCGCTCGTCTTTTG
AAAAGAACCCCATCGACTTCCTTGAGGCGAAAGGTTACAAGGAAGTAAAAAAGGATCTCATAATTAAACT
ACCAAAGTATAGTCTGTTTGAGTTAGAAAATGGCCGAAAACGGATGTTGGCTAGCGCCGGAGAGCTTCAA
AAGGGGAACGAACTCGCACTACCGTCTAAATACGTGAATTTCCTGTATTTAGCGTCCCATTACGAGAAGT
TGAAAGGTTCACCTGAAGATAACGAACAGAAGCAACTTTTTGTTGAGCAGCACAAACATTATCTCGACGA
AATCATAGAGCAAATTTCGGAATTCAGTAAGAGAGTCATCCTAGCTGATGCCAATCTGGACAAAGTATTA
AGCGCATACAACAAGCACAGGGATAAACCCATACGTGAGCAGGCGGAAAATATTATCCATTTGTTTACTC
TTACCAACCTCGGCGCTCCAGCCGCATTCAAGTATTTTGACACAACGATAGATCGCAAACGATACACTTC
TACCAAGGAGGTGCTAGACGCGACACTGATTCACCAATCCATCACGGGATTATATGAAACTCGGATAGAT
TTGTCACAGCTTGGGGGTGACAAAAGGCCGGCGGCCACGAAAAAGGCCGGCCAGGCAAAAAAGAAAAAGT
AA
