>Addgene plasmid #92102 | pX330-Flag-SpCas9-HF1 (without sgRNA) | addgene partial sequence | sequence record 194896 | Addgene Partial NGS Result
CTAGAGGTACCCGTTACATAACTTACGGTAAATGGCCCGCCTGGCTGACCGCCCAACGACCCCCGCCCAT
TGACGTCAATAGTAACGCCAATAGGGACTTTCCATTGACGTCAATGGGTGGAGTATTTACGGTAAACTGC
CCACTTGGCAGTACATCAAGTGTATCATATGCCAAGTACGCCCCCTATTGACGTCAATGACGGTAAATGG
CCCGCCTGGCATTGTGCCCAGTACATGACCTTATGGGACTTTCCTACTTGGCAGTACATCTACGTATTAG
TCATCGCTATTACCATGGTCGAGGTGAGCCCCACGTTCTGCTTCACTCTCCCCATCTCCCCCCCCTCCCC
ACCCCCAATTTTGTATTTATTTATTTTTTAATTATTTTGTGCAGCGATGGGGGCGGGGGGGGGAGAGGTG
CGGCGGCAGCCAATCAGAGCGGCGCGCTCCGAAAGTTTCCTTTTATGGCGAGGCGGCGGCGGCGGCGGCC
CTATAAAAAGCGAAGCGCGCGGCGGGCGGGAGTCGCTGCGCGCTGCCTTCGCCCCGTGCCCCGCTCCGCC
GCCGCCTCGCGCCGCCCGCCCCGGCTCTGACTGACCGCGTTACTCCCACAGGTGAGCGGGCGGGACGGCC
CTTCTCCTCCGGGCTGTAATTAGCTGAGCAAGAGGTAAGGGTTTAAGGGATGGTTGGTTGGTGGGGTATT
AATGTTTAATTACCTGGAGCACCTGCCTGAAATCACTTTTTTTCAGGTTGGACCGGTGCCACCATGGACT
ATAAGGACCACGACGGAGACTACAAGGATCATGATATTGATTACAAAGACGATGACGATAAGATGGCCCC
AAAGAAGAAGCGGAAGGTCGGTATCCACGGAGTCCCAGCAGCCGACAAGAAGTACAGCATCGGCCTGGAC
ATCGGCACCAACTCTGTGGGCTGGGCCGTGATCACCGACGAGTACAAGGTGCCCAGCAAGAAATTCAAGG
TGCTGGGCAACACCGACCGGCACAGCATCAAGAAGAACCTGATCGGAGCCCTGCTGTTCGACAGCGGCGA
AACAGCCGAGGCCACCCGGCTGAAGAGAACCGCCAGAAGAAGATACACCAGACGGAAGAACCGGATCTGC
TATCTGCAAGAGATCTTCAGCAACGAGATGGCCAAGGTGGACGACAGCTTCTTCCACAGACTGGAAGAGT
CCTTCCTGGTGGAAGAGGATAAGAAGCACGAGCGGCACCCCATCTTCGGCAACATCGTGGACGAGGTGGC
CTACCACGAGAAGTACCCCACCATCTACCACCTGAGAAAGAAACTGGTGGACAGCACCGACAAGGCCGAC
CTGCGGCTGATCTATCTGGCCCTGGCCCACATGATCAAGTTCCGGGGCCACTTCCTGATCGAGGGCGACC
TGAACCCCGACAACAGCGACGTGGACAAGCTGTTCATCCAGCTGGTGCAGACCTACAACCAGCTGTTCGA
GGAAAACCCCATCAACGCCAGCGGCGTGGACGCCAAGGCCATCCTGTCTGCCAGACTGAGCAAGAGCAGA
CGGCTGGAAAATCTGATCGCCCAGCTGCCCGGCGAGAAGAAGAATGGCCTGTTCGGAAACCTGATTGCCC
TGAGCCTGGGCCTGACCCCCAACTTCAAGAGCAACTTCGACCTGGCCGAGGATGCCAAACTGCAGCTGAG
CAAGGACACCTACGACGACGACCTGGACAACCTGCTGGCCCAGATCGGCGACCAGTACGCCGACCTGTTT
CTGGCCGCCAAGAACCTGTCCGACGCCATCCTGCTGAGCGACATCCTGAGAGTGAACACCGAGATCACCA
AGGCCCCCCTGAGCGCCTCTATGATCAAGAGATACGACGAGCACCACCAGGACCTGACCCTGCTGAAAGC
TCTCGTGCGGCAGCAGCTGCCTGAGAAGTACAAAGAGATTTTCTTCGACCAGAGCAAGAACGGCTACGCC
GGCTACATTGACGGCGGAGCCAGCCAGGAAGAGTTCTACAAGTTCATCAAGCCCATCCTGGAAAAGATGG
ACGGCACCGAGGAACTGCTCGTGAAGCTGAACAGAGAGGACCTGCTGCGGAAGCAGCGGACCTTCGACAA
CGGCAGCATCCCCCACCAGATCCACCTGGGAGAGCTGCACGCCATTCTGCGGCGGCAGGAAGATTTTTAC
CCATTCCTGAAGGACAACCGGGAAAAGATCGAGAAGATCCTGACCTTCCGCATCCCCTACTACGTGGGCC
CTCTGGCCAGGGGAAACAGCAGATTCGCCTGGATGACAAGAAAGTCCGAAGAAACGATTACTCCCTGGAA
TTTTGAGGAAGTTGTCGATAAAGGTGCGTCAGCTCAATCGTTCATCGAGAGGATGACCGCCTTTGACAAG
AATTTACCGAACGAAAAAGTATTGCCTAAGCACAGTTTACTTTACGAGTATTTCACAGTGTACAATGAAC
TCACGAAAGTTAAGTATGTCACTGAGGGCATGCGTAAACCCGCCTTTCTAAGCGGAGAACAGAAGAAAGC
AATAGTAGATCTGTTATTCAAGACCAACCGCAAAGTGACAGTTAAGCAATTGAAAGAGGACTACTTTAAG
AAAATTGAATGCTTCGATTCTGTCGAGATCTCCGGGGTAGAAGATCGATTTAATGCGTCACTTGGTACGT
ATCATGACCTCCTAAAGATAATTAAAGATAAGGACTTCCTGGATAACGAAGAGAATGAAGATATCTTAGA
AGATATAGTGTTGACTCTTACCCTCTTTGAAGATCGGGAAATGATTGAGGAAAGACTAAAAACATACGCT
CACCTGTTCGACGATAAGGTTATGAAACAGTTAAAGAGGCGTCGCTATACGGGCTGGGGAGCCTTGTCGC
GGAAACTTATCAACGGGATAAGAGACAAGCAAAGTGGTAAAACTATTCTCGATTTTCTAAAGAGCGACGG
CTTCGCCAATAGGAACTTTATGGCCCTGATCCATGATGACTCTTTAACCTTCAAAGAGGATATACAAAAG
GCACAGGTTTCCGGACAAGGGGACTCATTGCACGAACATATTGCGAATCTTGCTGGTTCGCCAGCCATCA
AAAAGGGCATACTCCAGACAGTCAAAGTAGTGGATGAGCTAGTTAAGGTCATGGGACGTCACAAACCGGA
AAACATTGTAATCGAGATGGCACGCGAAAATCAAACGACTCAGAAGGGGCAAAAAAACAGTCGAGAGCGG
ATGAAGAGAATAGAAGAGGGTATTAAAGAACTGGGCAGCCAGATCTTAAAGGAGCATCCTGTGGAAAATA
CCCAATTGCAGAACGAGAAACTTTACCTCTATTACCTACAAAATGGAAGGGACATGTATGTTGATCAGGA
ACTGGACATAAACCGTTTATCTGATTACGACGTCGATCACATTGTACCCCAATCCTTTTTGAAGGACGAT
TCAATCGACAATAAAGTGCTTACACGCTCGGATAAGAACCGAGGGAAAAGTGACAATGTTCCAAGCGAGG
AAGTCGTAAAGAAAATGAAGAACTATTGGCGGCAGCTCCTAAATGCGAAACTGATAACGCAAAGAAAGTT
CGATAACTTAACTAAAGCTGAGAGGGGTGGCTTGTCTGAACTTGACAAGGCCGGATTTATTAAACGTCAG
CTCGTGGAAACCCGCGCCATCACAAAGCATGTTGCGCAGATACTAGATTCCCGAATGAATACGAAATACG
ACGAGAACGATAAGCTGATTCGGGAAGTCAAAGTAATCACTTTAAAGTCAAAATTGGTGTCGGACTTCAG
AAAGGATTTTCAATTCTATAAAGTTAGGGAGATAAATAACTACCACCATGCGCACGACGCTTATCTTAAT
GCCGTCGTAGGGACCGCACTCATTAAGAAATACCCGAAGCTAGAAAGTGAGTTTGTGTATGGTGATTACA
AAGTTTATGACGTCCGTAAGATGATCGCGAAAAGCGAACAGGAGATAGGCAAGGCTACAGCCAAATACTT
CTTTTATTCTAACATTATGAATTTCTTTAAGACGGAAATCACTCTGGCAAACGGAGAGATACGCAAACGA
CCTTTAATTGAAACCAATGGGGAGACAGGTGAAATCGTATGGGATAAGGGCCGGGACTTCGCGACGGTGA
GAAAAGTTTTGTCCATGCCCCAAGTCAACATAGTAAAGAAAACTGAGGTGCAGACCGGAGGGTTTTCAAA
GGAATCGATTCTTCCAAAAAGGAATAGTGATAAGCTCATCGCTCGTAAAAAGGACTGGGACCCGAAAAAG
TACGGTGGCTTCGATAGCCCTACAGTTGCCTATTCTGTCCTAGTAGTGGCAAAAGTTGAGAAGGGAAAAT
CCAAGAAACTGAAGTCAGTCAAAGAATTATTGGGGATAACGATTATGGAGCGCTCGTCTTTTGAAAAGAA
CCCCATCGACTTCCTTGAGGCGAAAGGTTACAAGGAAGTAAAAAAGGATCTCATAATTAAACTACCAAAG
TATAGTCTGTTTGAGTTAGAAAATGGCCGAAAACGGATGTTGGCTAGCGCCGGAGAGCTTCAAAAGGGGA
ACGAACTCGCACTACCGTCTAAATACGTGAATTTCCTGTATTTAGCGTCCCATTACGAGAAGTTGAAAGG
TTCACCTGAAGATAACGAACAGAAGCAACTTTTTGTTGAGCAGCACAAACATTATCTCGACGAAATCATA
GAGCAAATTTCGGAATTCAGTAAGAGAGTCATCCTAGCTGATGCCAATCTGGACAAAGTATTAAGCGCAT
ACAACAAGCACAGGGATAAACCCATACGTGAGCAGGCGGAAAATATTATCCATTTGTTTACTCTTACCAA
CCTCGGCGCTCCAGCCGCATTCAAGTATTTTGACACAACGATAGATCGCAAACGATACACTTCTACCAAG
GAGGTGCTAGACGCGACACTGATTCACCAATCCATCACGGGATTATATGAAACTCGGATAGATTTGTCAC
AGCTTGGGGGTGACAAAAGGCCGGCGGCCACGAAAAAGGCCGGCCAGGCAAAAAAGAAAAAGTAAGAATT
CCTAGAGCTCGCTGATCAGCCTCGACTGTGCCTTCTAGTTGCCAGCCATCTGTTGTTTGCCCCTCCCCCG
TGCCTTCCTTGACCCTGGAAGGTGCCACTCCCACTGTCCTTTCCTAATAAAATGAGGAAATTGCATCGCA
TTGTCTGAGTAGGTGTCATTCTATTCTGGGGGGTGGGGTGGGGCAGGACAGCAAGGGGGAGGATTGGGAA
GAGAATAGCAGGCATGCTGGGGAGCGGCCGCAGGAACCCCTAGTGATGGAGTTGGCCACTCCCTCTCTGC
GCGCTCGCTCGCTCACTGAGGCCGGGCGACCAAAGGTCGCCCGACGCCCGGGCTTTGCCCGGGCGGCCTC
AGTGAGCGAGCGAGCGCGCAGCTGCCTGCAGGGGCGCCTGATGCGGTATTTTCTCCTTACGCATCTGTGC
GGTATTTCACACCGCATA
[95 nt withheld, positions 5479-5573]
T
[46 nt withheld, positions 5575-5620]
C
[141 nt withheld, positions 5622-5762]
CCTTTGACGTTGGAGTCCACGTTCTTT
[37 nt withheld, positions 5790-5826]
ACTCTATCTCGGGCTATTCTTTTGATTTATAAGGGATTTTGCCGATTTCGGTCTATTGGTTAAAAAATGA
GCTGATTTAACAAAAATTTAACGCGAATTTTAACAAAATATTAACGTTTACAATTTTATGGTGCACTCTC
AGTACAATCTGCTCTGATGCCGCATAGTTAAGCCAGCCCCGACACCCGCCAACACCCGCTGACGCGCCCT
GACGGGCTTGTCTGCTCCCGGCATCCGCTTACAGACAAGCTGTGACCGTCTCCGGGAGCTGCATGTGTCA
GAGGTTTTCACCGTCATCACCGAAACGCGCGAGACGAAAGGGCCTCGTGATACGCCTATTTTTATAGGTT
AATGTCATGATAATAATGGTTTCTTAGACGTCAGGTGGCACTTTTCGGGGAAATGTGCGCGGAACCCCTA
TTTGTTTATTTTTCTAAATACATTCAAATATGTATCCGCTCATGAGACAATAACCCTGATAAATGCTTCA
ATAATATTGAAAAAGGAAGAGTATGAGTATTCAACATTTCCGTGTCGCCCTTATTCCCTTTTTTGCGGCA
TTTTGCCTTCCTGTTTTTGCTCACCCAGAAACGCTGGTGAAAGTAAAAGATGCTGAAGATCAGTTGGGTG
CACGAGTGGGTTACATCGAACTGGATCTCAACAGCGGTAAGATCCTTGAGAGTTTTCGCCCCGAAGAACG
TTTTCCAATGATGAGCACTTTTAAAGTTCTGCTATGTGGCGCGGTATTATCCCGTATTGACGCCGGGCAA
GAGCAACTCGGTCGCCGCATACACTATTCTCAGAATGACTTGGTTGAGTACTCACCAGTCACAGAAAAGC
ATCTTACGGATGGCATGACAGTAAGAGAATTATGCAGTGCTGCCATAACCATGAGTGATAACACTGCGGC
CAACTTACTTCTGACAACGATCGGAGGACCGAAGGAGCTAACCGCTTTTTTGCACAACATGGGGGATCAT
GTAACTCGCCTTGATCGTTGGGAACCGGAGCTGAATGAAGCCATACCAAACGACGAGCGTGACACCACGA
TGCCTGTAGCAATGGCAACAACGTTGCGCAAACTATTAACTGGCGAACTACTTACTCTAGCTTCCCGGCA
ACAATTAATAGACTGGATGGAGGCGGATAAAGTTGCAGGACCACTTCTGCGCTCGGCCCTTCCGGCTGGC
TGGTTTATTGCTGATAAATCTGGAGCCGGTGAGCGTGGAAGCCGCGGTATCATTGCAGCACTGGGGCCAG
ATGGTAAGCCCTCCCGTATCGTAGTTATCTACACGACGGGGAGTCAGGCAACTATGGATGAACGAAATAG
ACAGATCGCTGAGATAGGTGCCTCACTGATTAAGCATTGGTAACTGTCAGACCAAGTTTACTCATATATA
CTTTAGATTGATTTAAAACTTCATTTTTAATTTAAAAGGATCTAGGTGAAGATCCTTTTTGATAATCTCA
TGACCAAAATCCCTTAACGTGAGTTTTCGTTCCACTGAGCGTCAGACCCCGTAGAAAAGATCAAAGGATC
TTCTTGAGATCCTTTTTTTCTGCGCGTAATCTGCTGCTTGCAAACAAAAAAACCACCGCTACCAGCGGTG
GTTTGTTTGCCGGATCAAGAGCTACCAACTCTTTTTCCGAAGGTAACTGGCTTCAGCAGAGCGCAGATAC
CAAATACTGTTCTTCTAGTGTAGCCGTAGTTAGGCCACCACTTCAAGAACTCTGTAGCACCGCCTACATA
CCTCGCTCTGCTAATCCTGTTACCAGTGGCTGCTGCCAGTGGCGATAAGTCGTGTCTTACCGGGTTGGAC
TCAAGACGATAGTTACCGGATAAGGCGCAGCGGTCGGGCTGAACGGGGGGTTCGTGCACACAGCCCAGCT
TGGAGCGAACGACCTACACCGAACTGAGATACCTACAGCGTGAGCTATGAGAAAGCGCCACGCTTCCCGA
AGGGAGAAAGGCGGACAGGTATCCGGTAAGCGGCAGGGTCGGAACAGGAGAGCGCACGAGGGAGCTTCCA
GGGGGAAACGCCTGGTATCTTTATAGTCCTGTCGGGTTTCGCCACCTCTGACTTGAGCGTCGATTTTTGT
GATGCTCGTCAGGGGGGCGGAGCCTATGGAAAAACGCCAGCAACGCGGCCTTTTTACGGTTCCTGGCCTT
TTGCTGGCCTTTTGCTCACATG
